>Addgene plasmid #66790 | pcDNA5FRT-EF-Pdgfrbeta-EGFPN | depositor full sequence | sequence record 121938 | pcDNA5FRT-EF-Pdgfrbeta-EGFPN  sequence 9654 bps
GACGGATCGGGAGATCTCCCGATCCCCTATGGTGCACTCTCAGTACAATCTGCTCTGATGCCGCATAGTT
AAGCCAGTATCTGCTCCCTGCTTGTGTGTTGGAGGTCGCTGAGTAGTGCGCGAGCAAAATTTAAGCTACA
ACAAGGCAAGGCTTGACCGACAATTGCATGAAGAATCTGCTTAGGGTTAGGCGTTTTGCGCTGCTTCGCG
ATGTACGGGCCAGATATACGCGTAGGAGTGGGAATTGGCTCCGGTGCCCGTCAGTGGGCAGAGCGCACAT
CGCCCACAGTCCCCGAGAAGTTGGGGGGAGGGGTCGGCAATTGAACCGGTGCCTAGAGAAGGTGGCGCGG
GGTAAACTGGGAAAGTGATGTCGTGTACTGGCTCCGCCTTTTTCCCGAGGGTGGGGGAGAACCGTATATA
AGTGCAGTAGTCGCCGTGAACGTTCTTTTTCGCAACGGGTTTGCCGCCAGAACACAGGTAAGTGCCGTGT
GTGGTTCCCGCGGGCCTGGCCTCTTTACGGGTTATGGCCCTTGCGTGCCTTGAATTACTTCCACGCCCCT
GGCTGCAGTACGTGATTCTTGATCCCGAGCTTCGGGTTGGAAGTGGGTGGGAGAGTTCGAGGCCTTGCGC
TTAAGGAGCCCCTTCGCCTCGTGCTTGAGTTGAGGCCTGGCCTGGGCGCTGGGGCCGCCGCGTGCGAATC
TGGTGGCACCTTCGCGCCTGTCTCGCTGCTTTCGATAAGTCTCTAGCCATTTAAAATTTTTGATGACCTG
CTGCGACGCTTTTTTTCTGGCAAGATAGTCTTGTAAATGCGGGCCAAGATCTGCACACTGGTATTTCGGT
TTTTGGGGCCGCGGGCGGCGACGGGGCCCGTGCGTCCCAGCGCACATGTTCGGCGAGGCGGGGCCTGCGA
GCGCGGCCACCGAGAATCGGACGGGGGTAGTCTCAAGCTGGCCGGCCTGCTCTGGTGCCTGGCCTCGCGC
CGCCGTGTATCGCCCCGCCCTGGGCGGCAAGGCTGGCCCGGTCGGCACCAGTTGCGTGAGCGGAAAGATG
GCCGCTTCCCGGCCCTGCTGCAGGGAGCTCAAAATGGAGGACGCGGCGCTCGGGAGAGCGGGCGGGTGAG
TCACCCACACAAAGGAAAAGGGCCTTTCCGTCCTCAGCCGTCGCTTCATGTGACTCCACGGAGTACCGGG
CGCCGTCCAGGCACCTCGATTAGTTCTCGAGCTTTTGGAGTACGTCGTCTTTAGGTTGGGGGGAGGGGTT
TTATGCGATGGAGTTTCCCCACACTGAGTGGGTGGAGACTGAAGTTAGGCCAGCTTGGCACTTGATGTAA
TTCTCCTTGGAATTTGCCCTTTTTGAGTTTGGATCTTGGTTCATTCTCAAGCCTCAGACAGTGGTTCAAA
GTTTTTTTCTTCCATTTCAGGTGTCGTGAGGAATTCTCTAGAGATCCCTCGACCTCGAGATCCATTGTGC
TGGATCTACAATGGCCCCGCTAGCGTTTAAACTTAAGCTTATGGGGCTTCCAGGAGTGATACCAGCTTTA
GTCCTCAGAGGCCAGTTGTTGCTGTCCGTGTTATGGCTCCTGGGACCGCAGACCTCCCGGGGCCTAGTCA
TCACGCCCCCTGGGCCAGAGTTTGTTCTCAACATCTCCAGCACCTTTGTTCTGACCTGCTCGGGCTCAGC
TCCGGTGATGTGGGAACAGATGTCCCAGGTGCCCTGGCAAGAAGCGGCCATGAATCAGGACGGCACCTTC
TCCAGTGTGCTGACACTGACCAATGTCACTGGGGGAGACACTGGGGAATACTTTTGTGTCTACAACAACT
CACTAGGGCCGGAGCTCAGTGAGAGGAAGCGTATCTATATCTTTGTGCCAGATCCCACCATGGACTTCCT
CCCTATGGACTCCGAGGACCTGTTCATTTTTGTCACGGATGTCACTGAGACGACAATTCCGTGCCGAGTG
ACAGACCCCCAGCTGGAGGTGACGCTACATGAGAAGAAAGTGGATATCCCCCTACACGTACCCTACGACC
ACCAGCGAGGTTTCACTGGTACTTTTGAGGACAAGACTTACATTTGCAAAACCACCATTGGGGACAGGGA
AGTGGACTCCGATACTTACTACGTCTACAGCCTCCAGGTGTCATCCATCAACGTCTCTGTGAATGCCGTG
CAGACTGTGGTCCGCCAGGGCGAGAGCATCACCATCCGGTGCATTGTGATGGGCAATGATGTGGTGAACT
TCCAATGGACGTACCCCCGCATGAAGAGTGGGCGGCTGGTGGAGCCAGTGACAGACTACCTCTTTGGAGT
GCCCTCCCGCATTGGCTCCATCCTGCATATCCCCACGGCTGAGCTGAGTGATTCGGGCACCTATACTTGC
AACGTGTCAGTGAGTGTGAACGACCATGGCGATGAGAAAGCCATCAACATCTCTGTGATCGAGAATGGCT
ACGTGCGGCTGCTGGAGACACTGGGAGATGTAGAAATTGCTGAGCTGCACCGGAGTCGGACGCTGCGGGT
GGTGTTCGAGGCTTATCCGATGCCTTCTGTCCTGTGGCTCAAGGACAACCGTACCTTGGGTGACTCCGGC
GCTGGCGAGTTAGTTTTGTCTACTCGCAACATGTCTGAGACCCGGTACGTGTCAGAACTGATCCTGGTAC
GTGTGAAGGTGTCAGAAGCGGGCTACTATACTATGCGAGCCTTCCACGAGGACGATGAGGTCCAGCTCTC
CTTCAAGCTGCAGGTCAATGTCCCCGTCCGTGTGCTGGAGCTGAGTGAGAGTCACCCTGCCAATGGGGAG
CAGACAATCCGCTGTCGTGGCCGGGGCATGCCTCAGCCAAATGTCACCTGGTCTACCTGCAGAGACCTCA
AAAGTAGGTGTCCACGAAAACTGTCACCCACACCCTTGGGGAATAGTTCCAAGGAGGAGAGCCAGCTAGA
AACGAATGTGACTTTCTGGGAGGAAGATCAGGAATACGAGGTGGTGAGCACACTGCGCCTGCGCCACGTG
GATCAGCCACTGTCCGTACGCTGCATGCTGCAGAACTCCATGGGTGGAGATTCGCAGGAGGTCACCGTGG
TCCCACATTCCTTGCCCTTCAAAGTGGTGGTGATCTCAGCCATCCTGGCCTTAGTGGTCCTTACCGTCAT
CTCTCTCATCATCCTCATCATGCTGTGGCAGAAGAAGCCACGCTATGAGATCCGATGGAAGGTCATTGAG
TCTGTGAGCTCTGACGGTCATGAGTACATCTACGTGGACCCTGTGCAGTTGCCTTACGACTCCACCTGGG
AGCTGCCACGGGACCAGCTTGTTCTGGGACGCACTCTTGGCTCTGGGGCTTTCGGACAGGTGGTGGAGGC
CACAGCTCACGGTCTGAGCCATTCGCAGGCCACCATGAAAGTGGCTGTCAAGATGCTGAAATCGACAGCC
AGAAGTAGCGAGAAGCAAGCCTTAATGTCCGAGCTGAAGATTATGAGTCATCTTGGACCCCACCTGAACG
TGGTCAACCTGCTGGGGGCCTGCACCAAAGGAGGGCCCATCTACATCATCACGGAATACTGCCGATACGG
TGATCTGGTGGACTACCTGCACCGGAACAAACACACCTTCTTGCAGCGACACTCCAACAAGCATTGTCCG
CCCAGTGCTGAGCTCTACAGCAACGCCCTGCCAGTGGGGTTCTCCCTACCCAGCCACTTGAACCTGACTG
GGGAGAGTGACGGTGGCTACATGGATATGAGCAAGGATGAATCTATAGATTACGTGCCCATGTTGGACAT
GAAAGGAGACATCAAATACGCAGACATTGAGTCCCCCAGCTACATGGCCCCTTATGATAACTATGTCCCA
TCTGCCCCTGAAAGGACCTATCGCGCCACCTTAATCAACGACTCACCAGTGCTCAGCTACACAGACCTCG
TGGGCTTCAGCTACCAAGTGGCCAACGGCATGGACTTCTTAGCCTCTAAGAACTGTGTTCACCGAGACTT
GGCGGCCAGGAATGTGCTCATCTGCGAGGGCAAGCTGGTCAAGATCTGTGACTTCGGCCTGGCTCGAGAC
ATCATGAGGGACTCAAACTACATCTCCAAAGGCAGCACCTTCCTGCCTCTGAAGTGGATGGCCCCAGAGA
GCATCTTCAACAGCCTCTACACCACTTTGAGTGATGTCTGGTCTTTTGGGATCCTACTCTGGGAGATCTT
CACACTGGGTGGCACCCCTTACCCAGAGCTGCCCATGAACGACCAGTTCTACAATGCCATCAAGAGGGGC
TACCGCATGGCCCAGCCTGCTCATGCCTCCGACGAGATCTATGAGATCATGCAGAAATGCTGGGAAGAAA
AGTTTGAGACTCGACCCCCCTTCTCCCAGCTGGTGCTGCTCCTGGAGAGGCTTCTGGGTGAAGGCTATAA
AAAGAAGTACCAGCAGGTAGATGAGGAGTTCCTGAGGAGTGACCATCCTGCCATCCTGAGGTCCCAAGCC
CGCTTTCCGGGGATCCACAGCCTCCGATCCCCTCTGGACACCAGCTCTGTTCTCTACACTGCCGTGCAGC
CCAATGAGAGTGACAATGACTACATCATCCCCTTACCTGACCCCAAGCCTGACGTTGCTGATGAAGGTCT
CCCAGAGGGGTCCCCCAGCCTTGCCAGTTCCACCTTGAATGAAGTCAACACTTCCTCCACCATCTCCTGC
GACAGTCCCCTGGAGCTCCAAGAAGAGCCACAGCAAGCAGAGCCTGAGGCACAACTGGAGCAGCCACAGG
ATTCAGGCTGCCCAGGACCTCTGGCTGAAGCAGAGGACAGCTTCCTGGTACCGCGGGCCCGGGATCCACC
GGTCGCCACCATGGTGAGCAAGGGCGAGGAGCTGTTCACCGGGGTGGTGCCCATCCTGGTCGAGCTGGAC
GGCGACGTAAACGGCCACAAGTTCAGCGTGTCCGGCGAGGGCGAGGGCGATGCCACCTACGGCAAGCTGA
CCCTGAAGTTCATCTGCACCACCGGCAAGCTGCCCGTGCCCTGGCCCACCCTCGTGACCACCCTGACCTA
CGGCGTGCAGTGCTTCAGCCGCTACCCCGACCACATGAAGCAGCACGACTTCTTCAAGTCCGCCATGCCC
GAAGGCTACGTCCAGGAGCGCACCATCTTCTTCAAGGACGACGGCAACTACAAGACCCGCGCCGAGGTGA
AGTTCGAGGGCGACACCCTGGTGAACCGCATCGAGCTGAAGGGCATCGACTTCAAGGAGGACGGCAACAT
CCTGGGGCACAAGCTGGAGTACAACTACAACAGCCACAACGTCTATATCATGGCCGACAAGCAGAAGAAC
GGCATCAAGGTGAACTTCAAGATCCGCCACAACATCGAGGACGGCAGCGTGCAGCTCGCCGACCACTACC
AGCAGAACACCCCCATCGGCGACGGCCCCGTGCTGCTGCCCGACAACCACTACCTGAGCACCCAGTCCGC
CCTGAGCAAAGACCCCAACGAGAAGCGCGATCACATGGTCCTGCTGGAGTTCGTGACCGCCGCCGGGATC
ACTCTCGGCATGGACGAGCTGTACAAGTAAAGCGGCCGCTCGAGTCTAGAGGGCCCGTTTAAACCCGCTG
ATCAGCCTCGACTGTGCCTTCTAGTTGCCAGCCATCTGTTGTTTGCCCCTCCCCCGTGCCTTCCTTGACC
CTGGAAGGTGCCACTCCCACTGTCCTTTCCTAATAAAATGAGGAAATTGCATCGCATTGTCTGAGTAGGT
GTCATTCTATTCTGGGGGGTGGGGTGGGGCAGGACAGCAAGGGGGAGGATTGGGAAGACAATAGCAGGCA
TGCTGGGGATGCGGTGGGCTCTATGGCTTCTGAGGCGGAAAGAACCAGCTGGGGCTCTAGGGGGTATCCC
C
[124 nt withheld, positions 5882-6005]
C
[91 nt withheld, positions 6007-6097]
AGGGTGATGGTTCACGTACCTAGAAGTTCCTATTCCGAAGTTCCTATTCTCTAGAAAGTATAGGAACTTC
CTTGGCCAAAAAGCCTGAACTCACCGCGACGTCTGTCGAGAAGTTTCTGATCGAAAAGTTCGACAGCGTC
TCCGACCTGATGCAGCTCTCGGAGGGCGAAGAATCTCGTGCTTTCAGCTTCGATGTAGGAGGGCGTGGAT
ATGTCCTGCGGGTAAATAGCTGCGCCGATGGTTTCTACAAAGATCGTTATGTTTATCGGCACTTTGCATC
GGCCGCGCTCCCGATTCCGGAAGTGCTTGACATTGGGGAATTCAGCGAGAGCCTGACCTATTGCATCTCC
CGCCGTGCACAGGGTGTCACGTTGCAAGACCTGCCTGAAACCGAACTGCCCGCTGTTCTGCAGCCGGTCG
CGGAGGCCATGGATGCGATCGCTGCGGCCGATCTTAGCCAGACGAGCGGGTTCGGCCCATTCGGACCGCA
AGGAATCGGTCAATACACTACATGGCGTGATTTCATATGCGCGATTGCTGATCCCCATGTGTATCACTGG
CAAACTGTGATGGACGACACCGTCAGTGCGTCCGTCGCGCAGGCTCTCGATGAGCTGATGCTTTGGGCCG
AGGACTGCCCCGAAGTCCGGCACCTCGTGCACGCGGATTTCGGCTCCAACAATGTCCTGACGGACAATGG
CCGCATAACAGCGGTCATTGACTGGAGCGAGGCGATGTTCGGGGATTCCCAATACGAGGTCGCCAACATC
TTCTTCTGGAGGCCGTGGTTGGCTTGTATGGAGCAGCAGACGCGCTACTTCGAGCGGAGGCATCCGGAGC
TTGCAGGATCGCCGCGGCTCCGGGCGTATATGCTCCGCATTGGTCTTGACCAACTCTATCAGAGCTTGGT
TGACGGCAATTTCGATGATGCAGCTTGGGCGCAGGGTCGATGCGACGCAATCGTCCGATCCGGAGCCGGG
ACTGTCGGGCGTACACAAATCGCCCGCAGAAGCGCGGCCGTCTGGACCGATGGCTGTGTAGAAGTACTCG
CCGATAGTGGAAACCGACGCCCCAGCACTCGTCCGAGGGCAAAGGAATAGCACGTACTACGAGATTTCGA
TTCCACCGCCGCCTTCTATGAAAGGTTGGGCTTCGGAATCGTTTTCCGGGACGCCGGCTGGATGATCCTC
CAGCGCGGGGATCTCATGCTGGAGTTCTTCGCCCACCCCAACTTGTTTATTGCAGCTTATAATGGTTACA
AATAAAGCAATAGCATCACAAATTTCACAAATAAAGCATTTTTTTCACTGCATTCTAGTTGTGGTTTGTC
CAAACTCATCAATGTATCTTATCATGTCTGTATACCGTCGACCTCTAGCTAGAGCTTGGCGTAATCATGG
TCATAGCTGTTTCCTGTGTGAAATTGTTATCCGCTCACAATTCCACACAACATACGAGCCGGAAGCATAA
AGTGTAAAGCCTGGGGTGCCTAATGAGTGAGCTAACTCACATTAATTGCGTTGCGCTCACTGCCCGCTTT
CCAGTCGGGAAACCTGTCGTGCCAGCTGCATTAATGAATCGGCCAACGCGCGGGGAGAGGCGGTTTGCGT
ATTGGGCGCTCTTCCGCTTCCTCGCTCACTGACTCGCTGCGCTCGGTCGTTCGGCTGCGGCGAGCGGTAT
CAGCTCACTCAAAGGCGGTAATACGGTTATCCACAGAATCAGGGGATAACGCAGGAAAGAACATGTGAGC
AAAAGGCCAGCAAAAGGCCAGGAACCGTAAAAAGGCCGCGTTGCTGGCGTTTTTCCATAGGCTCCGCCCC
CCTGACGAGCATCACAAAAATCGACGCTCAAGTCAGAGGTGGCGAAACCCGACAGGACTATAAAGATACC
AGGCGTTTCCCCCTGGAAGCTCCCTCGTGCGCTCTCCTGTTCCGACCCTGCCGCTTACCGGATACCTGTC
CGCCTTTCTCCCTTCGGGAAGCGTGGCGCTTTCTCATAGCTCACGCTGTAGGTATCTCAGTTCGGTGTAG
GTCGTTCGCTCCAAGCTGGGCTGTGTGCACGAACCCCCCGTTCAGCCCGACCGCTGCGCCTTATCCGGTA
ACTATCGTCTTGAGTCCAACCCGGTAAGACACGACTTATCGCCACTGGCAGCAGCCACTGGTAACAGGAT
TAGCAGAGCGAGGTATGTAGGCGGTGCTACAGAGTTCTTGAAGTGGTGGCCTAACTACGGCTACACTAGA
AGGACAGTATTTGGTATCTGCGCTCTGCTGAAGCCAGTTACCTTCGGAAAAAGAGTTGGTAGCTCTTGAT
CCGGCAAACAAACCACCGCTGGTAGCGGTGGTTTTTTTGTTTGCAAGCAGCAGATTACGCGCAGAAAAAA
AGGATCTCAAGAAGATCCTTTGATCTTTTCTACGGGGTCTGACGCTCAGTGGAACGAAAACTCACGTTAA
GGGATTTTGGTCATGAGATTATCAAAAAGGATCTTCACCTAGATCCTTTTAAATTAAAAATGAAGTTTTA
AATCAATCTAAAGTATATATGAGTAAACTTGGTCTGACAGTTACCAATGCTTAATCAGTGAGGCACCTAT
CTCAGCGATCTGTCTATTTCGTTCATCCATAGTTGCCTGACTCCCCGTCGTGTAGATAACTACGATACGG
GAGGGCTTACCATCTGGCCCCAGTGCTGCAATGATACCGCGAGACCCACGCTCACCGGCTCCAGATTTAT
CAGCAATAAACCAGCCAGCCGGAAGGGCCGAGCGCAGAAGTGGTCCTGCAACTTTATCCGCCTCCATCCA
GTCTATTAATTGTTGCCGGGAAGCTAGAGTAAGTAGTTCGCCAGTTAATAGTTTGCGCAACGTTGTTGCC
ATTGCTACAGGCATCGTGGTGTCACGCTCGTCGTTTGGTATGGCTTCATTCAGCTCCGGTTCCCAACGAT
CAAGGCGAGTTACATGATCCCCCATGTTGTGCAAAAAAGCGGTTAGCTCCTTCGGTCCTCCGATCGTTGT
CAGAAGTAAGTTGGCCGCAGTGTTATCACTCATGGTTATGGCAGCACTGCATAATTCTCTTACTGTCATG
CCATCCGTAAGATGCTTTTCTGTGACTGGTGAGTACTCAACCAAGTCATTCTGAGAATAGTGTATGCGGC
GACCGAGTTGCTCTTGCCCGGCGTCAATACGGGATAATACCGCGCCACATAGCAGAACTTTAAAAGTGCT
CATCATTGGAAAACGTTCTTCGGGGCGAAAACTCTCAAGGATCTTACCGCTGTTGAGATCCAGTTCGATG
TAACCCACTCGTGCACCCAACTGATCTTCAGCATCTTTTACTTTCACCAGCGTTTCTGGGTGAGCAAAAA
CAGGAAGGCAAAATGCCGCAAAAAAGGGAATAAGGGCGACACGGAAATGTTGAATACTCATACTCTTCCT
TTTTCAATATTATTGAAGCATTTATCAGGGTTATTGTCTCATGAGCGGATACATATTTGAATGTATTTAG
AAAAATAAACAAATAGGGGTTCCGCGCACATTTCCCCGAAAAGTGCCACCTGACGTC
Features (pLannotate 1.2.2; 19 found; start..end, strand, type, name):
     28..80      -  misc_feature   bom (fragment): basis of mobility region from pBR322
    248..1429    +  promoter       EF-1α promoter: strong constitutive promoter for human elongation factor EF-1α
   1511..4807    +  CDS            Pdgfrb: PGFRB_MOUSE - Also known as Pdgfr, Pdgfr1. Experimental evidence at protein level: Swiss-Prot protein existence level 1. Tyrosine-protein kinase that acts as cell-surface receptor for homodimeric PDGFB and PDGFD and for heterodimers formed by PDGFA and PDGFB, and plays an essential role in the regulation of embryonic development, cell proliferation, survival, differentiation, chemotaxis and migration. Plays an essential role in blood vessel development by promoting proliferation, migration and recruitment of pericytes and smooth muscle cells to endothelial cells. Plays a role in the migration
   4807..4833    +  misc_feature   MCS (fragment): multiple cloning site
   4841..5560    +  CDS            EGFP: the original enhanced GFP (Yang et al., 1996) mammalian codon-optimized
   5612..5836    +  polyA_signal   bGH poly(A) signal: bovine growth hormone polyadenylation signal
   5840..5861    +  promoter       SV40 promoter (fragment): SV40 enhancer and early promoter
   5882..6115    +  rep_origin     f1 ori (fragment) (sequence partly withheld): f1 bacteriophage origin of replication; arrow indicates direction of (+) strand synthesis
   6120..6167    +  protein_bind   FRT: FLP-mediated recombination occurs in the 8-bp core sequence TCTAGAAA (Turan and Bode, 2011). FLP recombinase from the Saccharomyces cerevisiae 2μ plasmid
   6175..7197    +  CDS            HygR: aminoglycoside phosphotransferase from E. coli; aph(4)-Ia; confers resistance to hygromycin
   7207..7332    +  CDS            ble (fragment): BLE_KLEPN - Experimental evidence at protein level: Swiss-Prot protein existence level 1. Binding protein with a strong affinity to the bleomycin family of antibiotics. Binds to CL990; an antimitotic-antibiotic compound. From Klebsiella pneumoniae.
   7327..7448    +  polyA_signal   SV40 poly(A) signal: SV40 polyadenylation signal
   7521..7537    -  protein_bind   lac operator: The lac repressor binds to the lac operator to inhibit transcription in E. coli. This inhibition can be relieved by adding lactose or isopropyl-β-D-thiogalactopyranoside (IPTG). lac repressor encoded by lacI
   7545..7575    -  promoter       lac promoter: promoter for the E. coli lac operon
   7590..7611    -  protein_bind   CAP binding site: CAP binding activates transcription in the presence of cAMP. E. coli catabolite activator protein
   7624..7716    -  CDS            lacI (fragment): lac repressor; lacI; The lac repressor binds to the lac operator to inhibit transcription in E. coli. This inhibition can be relieved by adding lactose or isopropyl-β-D-thiogalactopyranoside (IPTG).
   7899..8487    -  rep_origin     ori: high-copy-number ColE1/pMB1/pBR322/pUC origin of replication
   8658..9518    -  CDS            AmpR: β-lactamase; bla; confers resistance to ampicillin, carbenicillin, and related antibiotics
   9519..9623    -  promoter       AmpR promoter: bla
