[The description below was written by a language model from this plasmid's Addgene catalogue record and pLannotate feature annotations shown in this document.]
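Description:
pcDNA5FRT-EF-Pdgfrbeta-EGFPN is a 9,654 bp mammalian expression plasmid built on the pcDNA5FRT backbone, designed to express mouse PDGF receptor beta (Pdgfrb) fused at its C-terminus to EGFP. It is propagated in E. coli through a high-copy ColE1/pUC-type origin and selected with ampicillin via the β-lactamase gene and its native promoter. Fragments of an f1 origin, lac regulatory elements and a bom site are also annotated as backbone remnants.

The expression cassette is driven by the strong constitutive human EF-1α promoter. Downstream lies the Pdgfrb coding sequence, which encodes the receptor tyrosine kinase that binds PDGF ligands. A short stretch of multiple cloning site sequence links it to the mammalian codon-optimized EGFP open reading frame, and the transcript is terminated by the bovine growth hormone polyadenylation signal.

After this cassette the plasmid carries an FRT site immediately upstream of a hygromycin resistance gene followed by an SV40 polyadenylation signal. Only a very short SV40 promoter fragment is annotated nearby, and none is placed directly before the hygromycin gene. This is consistent with the usual design of FRT-type vectors, in which FLP recombinase inserts the plasmid at a genomic FRT site in a suitable host cell line. Hygromycin resistance is then activated by a promoter and start codon supplied at the integration locus, allowing selection of isogenic stable lines.

The construct can therefore serve for transient transfection or for FLP-mediated stable integration. It allows the fluorescently tagged receptor to be visualized and studied, and the associated publication concerns PDGFRβ signalling in the disassembly of primary cilia.
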