Addgene plasmid #66790: pcDNA5FRT-EF-Pdgfrbeta-EGFPN
Purpose: Expression of murine PDGFRbeta tagged with GFP under the control of EF1a promoter
Depositing lab: Lotte Pedersen. Depositing organization: University of Copenhagen. Publication: PDGFRbeta and oncogenic mutant PDGFRalpha D842V promote disassembly of primary cilia through a PLCgamma- and AURKA-dependent mechanism. Nielsen BS, Malinda RR, Schmid FM, Pedersen SF, Christensen ST, Pedersen LB. J Cell Sci. 2015 Oct 1;128(19):3543-9. doi: 10.1242/jcs.173559. Epub 2015 Aug 19. PubMed 26290382.
Backbone
  Vector backbone: pcDNA5FRT
  Total vector size (bp): 9654
  Vector type: Mammalian Expression
  Selectable markers: Hygromycin
Growth in bacteria
  Bacterial resistance: Ampicillin, 100 μg/mL
  Growth temperature: 37°C
  Growth strain: DH5alpha
  Copy number: Unknown
Gene/Insert
  Gene/Insert name: PDGFRbeta
  Species: M. musculus (mouse)
  Insert size (bp): 4079
  GenBank ID: AAH55311.1
  Entrez Gene: Pdgfrb (a.k.a. CD140b, PDGFR-1, Pdgfr)
  Promoter: EF1a
  Tag / fusion protein: C-term EGFP
  Cloning method: Unknown
  Sequencing primers: 5′ EF-1a-F (TCAAGCCTCAGACAGTGGTTC); 3′ BGH-rev
Terms and licenses: Academic/Nonprofit Terms; Industry Terms: Not Available to Industry
How to cite: pcDNA5FRT-EF-Pdgfrbeta-EGFPN was a gift from Lotte Pedersen (Addgene plasmid # 66790 ; http://n2t.net/addgene:66790 ; RRID:Addgene_66790)
