>Addgene plasmid #66790 | pcDNA5FRT-EF-Pdgfrbeta-EGFPN | addgene partial sequence | sequence record 116442 | EF1a-F 5'-TCAAGCCTCAGACAGTGGTTC-3'
GTCGTGAGGAATTCTCTAGAGATCCCTCGACCTCGAGATCCATTGTGCTGGATCTACAATGGCCCCGCTA
GCGTTTAAACTTAAGCTTATGGGGCTTCCAGGAGTGATACCAGCTTTAGTCCTCAGAGGCCAGTTGTTGC
TGTCCGTGTTATGGCTCCTGGGACCGCAGACCTCCCGGGGCCTAGTCATCACGCCCCCTGGGCCAGAGTT
TGTTCTCAACATCTCCAGCACCTTTGTTCTGACCTGCTCGGGCTCAGCTCCGGTGATGTGGGAACAGATG
TCCCAGGTGCCCTGGCAAGAAGCGGCCATGAATCAGGACGGCACCTTCTCCAGTGTGCTGACACTGACCA
ATGTCACTGGGGGAGACACTGGGGAATACTTTTGTGTCTACAACAACTCACTAGGGCCGGAGCTCAGTGA
GAGGAAGCGTATCTATATCTTTGTGCCAGATCCCACCATGGACTTCCTCCCTATGGACTCCGAGGACCTG
TTCATTTTTGTCACGGATGTCACTGAGACGACAATTCCGTGCCGAGTGACAGACCCCCAGCTGGAGGTGA
CGCTACATGAGAAGAAAGTGGATATCCCCCTACACGTACCCTACGACCACCAGCGAGGTTTCACTGGTAC
TTTTGAGGACAAGACTTACATTTGCAAAACCACCATTGGGGACAGGGAAGTGGACTCCGATACTTACTAC
GTCTACAGCCTCCAGGTGTCATCCATCAACGTCTCTGTGAATGCCGTGCAGACTGTGGT
