>Addgene plasmid #66790 | pcDNA5FRT-EF-Pdgfrbeta-EGFPN | addgene partial sequence | sequence record 117999 | EGFP-N 5'-CGTCGCCGTCCAGCTCGACCAG-3'
TGGTGGCGACCGGTGGATCCCGGGCCCGCGGTACCAGGAAGCTGTCCTCTGCTTCAGCCAGAGGTCCTGG
GCAGCCTGAATCCTGTGGCTGCTCCAGTTGTGCCTCAGGCTCTGCTTGCTGTGGCTCTTCTTGGAGCTCC
AGGGGACTGTCGCAGGAGATGGTGGAGGAAGTGTTGACTTCATTCAAGGTGGAACTGGCAAGGCTGGGGG
ACCCCTCTGGGAGACCTTCATCAGCAACGTCAGGCTTGGGGTCAGGTAAGGGGATGATGTAGTCATTGTC
ACTCTCATTGGGCTGCACGGCAGTGTAGAGAACAGAGCTGGTGTCCAGAGGGGATCGGAGGCTGTGGATC
CCCGGAAAGCGGGCTTGGGACCTCAGGATGGCAGGATGGTCACTCCTCAGGAACTCCTCATCTACCTGCT
GGTACTTCTTTTTATAGCCTTCACCCAGAAGCCTCTCCAGGAGCAGCACCAGCTGGGAGAAGGGGGGTCG
AGTCTCAAACTTTTCTTCCCAGCATTTCTGCATGATCTCATAGATCTCGTCGGAGGCATGAGCAGGCTGG
GCCATGCGGTAGCCCCTCTTGATGGCATTGTAGAACTGGTCGTTCATGGGCAGCTCTGGGTAAGGGGTGC
CACCCAGTGTGAAGATCTCCCAGAGTAGGATCCCAAAAGACCAGACATCACTCAAAGTGGTGTAGAGGCT
GTTGAAGATGCTCTCT
