>Addgene plasmid #66790 | pcDNA5FRT-EF-Pdgfrbeta-EGFPN | addgene partial sequence | sequence record 118000 | EGFP-C 5'-CATGGTCCTGCTGGAGTTCGTG-3'
CCTCGACTGTGCCTTCTAGTTGCCAGCCATCTGTTGTTTGCCCCTCCCCCGTGCCTTCCTTGACCCTGGA
AGGTGCCACTCCCACTGTCCTTTCCTAATAAAATGAGGAAATTGCATCGCATTGTCTGAGTAGGTGTCAT
TCTATTCTGGGGGGTGGGGTGGGGCAGGACAGCAAGGGGGAGGATTGGGAAGACAATAGCAGGCATGCTG
GGGATGCGGTGGGCTCTATGGCTTCTGAGGCGGAAAGAACCAGCTGGGGCTCTAGGGGGTATCCCC
[124 nt withheld, positions 277-400]
C
[91 nt withheld, positions 402-492]
AGGGTGATGGTTCACGTACCTAGAAGTTCCTATTCCGAAGTTCCTATTCTCTAGAAAGTATAGGAACTTC
CTTGGCC
